Addgene plasmid #20725: FUW-tetO-hKLF4
Depositing lab: Rudolf Jaenisch. Depositing organization: Whitehead Institute for Biomedical Research. Publication: A drug-inducible system for direct reprogramming of human somatic cells to pluripotency. Hockemeyer D, Soldner F, Cook EG, Gao Q, Mitalipova M, Jaenisch R. Cell Stem Cell. 2008 Sep 11. 3(3):346-53. 10.1016/j.stem.2008.08.014 PubMed 18786421.
Backbone
  Vector backbone: FUW
  Backbone manufacturer: Carlos Lois
  Backbone size w/o insert (bp): 8382
  Vector type: Mammalian Expression, Lentiviral
Growth in bacteria
  Bacterial resistance: Ampicillin, 100 μg/mL
  Growth temperature: 37°C
  Growth strain: Stbl3
  Growth instructions: TOP10, 37C
  Copy number: High Copy
Gene/Insert
  Gene/Insert name: KLF4
  Species: H. sapiens (human)
  Insert size (bp): 1522
  Entrez Gene: KLF4 (a.k.a. EZF, GKLF)
  Cloning method: Restriction Enzyme; 5′ cloning site EcoRI (not destroyed); 3′ cloning site EcoRI (not destroyed)
  Sequencing primers: 5′ LNCX
Terms and licenses: Academic/Nonprofit Terms; Industry Terms: Not Available to Industry
How to cite: FUW-tetO-hKLF4 was a gift from Rudolf Jaenisch (Addgene plasmid # 20725 ; http://n2t.net/addgene:20725 ; RRID:Addgene_20725)
