[The description below was written by a language model from this plasmid's Addgene catalogue record and pLannotate feature annotations shown in this document.]
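Description:
FUW-tetO-hKLF4 is a lentiviral mammalian expression plasmid built on the FUW backbone, carrying human KLF4 under doxycycline/tetracycline-responsive control. In bacteria it is maintained by a high-copy ColE1/pUC-type origin and selected with ampicillin through the AmpR (β-lactamase) cassette; an f1 origin is also present. Outside the viral region, the backbone carries an SV40 promoter/EM7 promoter–BleoR cassette with an SV40 poly(A) signal, which could confer Zeocin/bleomycin resistance, although the catalogue entry lists only ampicillin.

The transfer-vector portion has a CMV enhancer/promoter fused to a truncated HIV-1 5' LTR, an arrangement that drives genomic RNA production in packaging cells. This is followed by the Ψ packaging signal with a gag fragment, the RRE for Rev-dependent nuclear export, and the cPPT/CTS. The payload cassette consists of a tetracycline response element with seven tetO copies joined to a minimal CMV promoter. This drives the roughly 1.5 kb KLF4 insert, which was cloned between EcoRI sites and is followed by WPRE to enhance transcript expression. A truncated 3' LTR and a bGH poly(A) signal close the viral unit. The automated annotation matched the coding sequence to mouse Klf4, but the catalogue states the insert is human; this probably reflects homology-based labelling.

Because the plasmid encodes no tet transactivator, expression depends on one being supplied separately. According to the associated publication, the construct forms part of a drug-inducible system for directly reprogramming human somatic cells to pluripotency, allowing KLF4 expression to be switched on and off.
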