Features (pLannotate 1.2.2; 32 found; start..end, strand, type, name):
      7..386     +  enhancer       CMV enhancer: human cytomegalovirus immediate early enhancer
    387..586     +  promoter       CMV promoter: human cytomegalovirus (CMV) immediate early promoter
    604..784     +  LTR            5' LTR (truncated): truncated 5' long terminal repeat (LTR) from HIV-1
    831..956     +  misc_feature   HIV-1 Ψ: packaging signal of human immunodeficiency virus type 1
    940..1303    +  CDS            HIV-1 gag (fragment): gag protein from human immunodeficiency virus 1; gag
   1449..1682    +  misc_feature   RRE: The Rev response element (RRE) of HIV-1 allows for Rev-dependent mRNA export from the nucleus to the cytoplasm.
   2059..2159    +  CDS            Rev (fragment): human immunodeficiency virus 1 (HIV-1) Rev protein; rev; enhances nuclear export of unspliced and incompletely spliced viral mRNAs
   2209..2326    +  misc_feature   cPPT/CTS: central polypurine tract and central termination sequence of HIV-1
   2385..2655    +  protein_bind   tetracycline response element: contains seven copies of the tetracycline operator tetO tetracycline repressor TetR
   2666..2683    +  misc_feature   MCS (fragment): pUC18/19 multiple cloning site
   2688..2725    +  promoter       minimal CMV promoter: human cytomegalovirus (CMV) immediate early promoter
   2901..4337    +  CDS            Klf4: KLF4_MOUSE - Also known as Ezf, Gklf, Zie. Experimental evidence at protein level: Swiss-Prot protein existence level 1. Transcription factor; can act both as activator and as repressor. Binds the 5'-CACCC-3' core sequence. Binds to the promoter region of its own gene and can activate its own transcription. Regulates the expression of key transcription factors during embryonic development. Plays an important role in maintaining embryonic stem cells, and in preventing their differentiation. Required for establishing the barrier function of the skin and for postnatal maturation and maintenance o
   4341..4365    +  misc_feature   MCS (fragment): pBluescript multiple cloning site
   4365..4953    +  misc_feature   WPRE: woodchuck hepatitis virus posttranscriptional regulatory element
   4890..5471    +  CDS            nef (fragment): NEF_HV1H2 - Experimental evidence at protein level: Swiss-Prot protein existence level 1. Extracellular Nef protein targets CD4(+) T-lymphocytes for apoptosis by interacting with CXCR4 surface receptors. From Human immunodeficiency virus type 1 group M subtype B (isolate HXB2) (HIV-1).
   5478..5658    +  LTR            5' LTR (truncated): truncated 5' long terminal repeat (LTR) from HIV-1
   5690..5914    +  polyA_signal   bGH poly(A) signal: bovine growth hormone polyadenylation signal
   5918..5939    +  promoter       SV40 promoter (fragment): SV40 enhancer and early promoter
   5960..6388    +  rep_origin     f1 ori (sequence partly withheld): f1 bacteriophage origin of replication; arrow indicates direction of (+) strand synthesis
   6402..6731    +  promoter       SV40 promoter: SV40 enhancer and early promoter
   6779..6826    +  promoter       EM7 promoter: synthetic bacterial promoter&nbsp
   6845..7219    +  CDS            BleoR: antibiotic-binding protein; Sh ble from Streptoalloteichus hindustanus; confers resistance to bleomycin, phleomycin, and Zeocin™
   7229..7354    +  CDS            ble (fragment): BLE_KLEPN - Experimental evidence at protein level: Swiss-Prot protein existence level 1. Binding protein with a strong affinity to the bleomycin family of antibiotics. Binds to CL990; an antimitotic-antibiotic compound. From Klebsiella pneumoniae.
   7349..7470    +  polyA_signal   SV40 poly(A) signal: SV40 polyadenylation signal
   7543..7559    -  protein_bind   lac operator: The lac repressor binds to the lac operator to inhibit transcription in E. coli. This inhibition can be relieved by adding lactose or isopropyl-β-D-thiogalactopyranoside (IPTG). lac repressor encoded by lacI
   7567..7597    -  promoter       lac promoter: promoter for the E. coli lac operon
   7612..7633    -  protein_bind   CAP binding site: CAP binding activates transcription in the presence of cAMP. E. coli catabolite activator protein
   7646..7738    -  CDS            lacI (fragment): lac repressor; lacI; The lac repressor binds to the lac operator to inhibit transcription in E. coli. This inhibition can be relieved by adding lactose or isopropyl-β-D-thiogalactopyranoside (IPTG).
   7921..8509    -  rep_origin     ori: high-copy-number ColE1/pMB1/pBR322/pUC origin of replication
   8680..9540    -  CDS            AmpR: β-lactamase; bla; confers resistance to ampicillin, carbenicillin, and related antibiotics
   9541..9645    -  promoter       AmpR promoter: bla
   9704..9756    -  misc_feature   bom (fragment): basis of mobility region from pBR322
>Addgene plasmid #20725 | FUW-tetO-hKLF4 | depositor full sequence | sequence record 9630 | Author sequence
CGCGTTGACATTGATTATTGACTAGTTATTAATAGTAATCAATTACGGGGTCATTAGTTCATAGCCCATA
TATGGAGTTCCGCGTTACATAACTTACGGTAAATGGCCCGCCTGGCTGACCGCCCAACGACCCCCGCCCA
TTGACGTCAATAATGACGTATGTTCCCATAGTAACGCCAATAGGGACTTTCCATTGACGTCAATGGGTGG
AGTATTTACGGTAAACTGCCCACTTGGCAGTACATCAAGTGTATCATATGCCAAGTACGCCCCCTATTGA
CGTCAATGACGGTAAATGGCCCGCCTGGCATTATGCCCAGTACATGACCTTATGGGACTTTCCTACTTGG
CAGTACATCTACGTATTAGTCATCGCTATTACCATGGTGATGCGGTTTTGGCAGTACATCAATGGGCGTG
GATAGCGGTTTGACTCACGGGGATTTCCAAGTCTCCACCCCATTGACGTCAATGGGAGTTTGTTTTGGCA
CCAAAATCAACGGGACTTTCCAAAATGTCGTAACAACTCCGCCCCATTGACGCAAATGGGCGGTAGGCGT
GTACGGTGGGAGGTCTATATAAGCAGCGCGTTTTGCCTGTACTGGGTCTCTCTGGTTAGACCAGATCTGA
GCCTGGGAGCTCTCTGGCTAACTAGGGAACCCACTGCTTAAGCCTCAATAAAGCTTGCCTTGAGTGCTTC
AAGTAGTGTGTGCCCGTCTGTTGTGTGACTCTGGTAACTAGAGATCCCTCAGACCCTTTTAGTCAGTGTG
GAAAATCTCTAGCAGTGGCGCCCGAACAGGGACTTGAAAGCGAAAGGGAAACCAGAGGAGCTCTCTCGAC
GCAGGACTCGGCTTGCTGAAGCGCGCACGGCAAGAGGCGAGGGGCGGCGACTGGTGAGTACGCCAAAAAT
TTTGACTAGCGGAGGCTAGAAGGAGAGAGATGGGTGCGAGAGCGTCAGTATTAAGCGGGGGAGAATTAGA
TCGCGATGGGAAAAAATTCGGTTAAGGCCAGGGGGAAAGAAAAAATATAAATTAAAACATATAGTATGGG
CAAGCAGGGAGCTAGAACGATTCGCAGTTAATCCTGGCCTGTTAGAAACATCAGAAGGCTGTAGACAAAT
ACTGGGACAGCTACAACCATCCCTTCAGACAGGATCAGAAGAACTTAGATCATTATATAATACAGTAGCA
ACCCTCTATTGTGTGCATCAAAGGATAGAGATAAAAGACACCAAGGAAGCTTTAGACAAGATAGAGGAAG
AGCAAAACAAAAGTAAGACCACCGCACAGCAAGCGGCCGCTGATCTTCAGACCTGGAGGAGGAGATATGA
GGGACAATTGGAGAAGTGAATTATATAAATATAAAGTAGTAAAAATTGAACCATTAGGAGTAGCACCCAC
CAAGGCAAAGAGAAGAGTGGTGCAGAGAGAAAAAAGAGCAGTGGGAATAGGAGCTTTGTTCCTTGGGTTC
TTGGGAGCAGCAGGAAGCACTATGGGCGCAGCGTCAATGACGCTGACGGTACAGGCCAGACAATTATTGT
CTGGTATAGTGCAGCAGCAGAACAATTTGCTGAGGGCTATTGAGGCGCAACAGCATCTGTTGCAACTCAC
AGTCTGGGGCATCAAGCAGCTCCAGGCAAGAATCCTGGCTGTGGAAAGATACCTAAAGGATCAACAGCTC
CTGGGGATTTGGGGTTGCTCTGGAAAACTCATTTGCACCACTGCTGTGCCTTGGAATGCTAGTTGGAGTA
ATAAATCTCTGGAACAGATTTGGAATCACACGACCTGGATGGAGTGGGACAGAGAAATTAACAATTACAC
AAGCTTAATACACTCCTTAATTGAAGAATCGCAAAACCAGCAAGAAAAGAATGAACAAGAATTATTGGAA
TTAGATAAATGGGCAAGTTTGTGGAATTGGTTTAACATAACAAATTGGCTGTGGTATATAAAATTATTCA
TAATGATAGTAGGAGGCTTGGTAGGTTTAAGAATAGTTTTTGCTGTACTTTCTATAGTGAATAGAGTTAG
GCAGGGATATTCACCATTATCGTTTCAGACCCACCTCCCAACCCCGAGGGGACCCGACAGGCCCGAAGGA
ATAGAAGAAGAAGGTGGAGAGAGAGACAGAGACAGATCCATTCGATTAGTGAACGGATCGGCACTGCGTG
CGCCAATTCTGCAGACAAATGGCAGTATTCATCCACAATTTTAAAAGAAAAGGGGGGATTGGGGGGTACA
GTGCAGGGGAAAGAATAGTAGACATAATAGCAACAGACATACAAACTAAAGAATTACAAAAACAAATTAC
AAAAATTCAAAATTTTCGGGTTTATTACAGGGACAGCAGAGATCCAGTTTGGTTAATGATCTCGAGTTTA
CCACTCCCTATCAGTGATAGAGAAAAGTGAAAGTCGAGTTTACCACTCCCTATCAGTGATAGAGAAAAGT
GAAAGTCGAGTTTACCACTCCCTATCAGTGATAGAGAAAAGTGAAAGTCGAGTTTACCACTCCCTATCAG
TGATAGAGAAAAGTGAAAGTCGAGTTTACCACTCCCTATCAGTGATAGAGAAAAGTGAAAGTCGAGTTTA
CCACTCCCTATCAGTGATAGAGAAAAGTGAAAGTCGAGTTTACCACTCCCTATCAGTGATAGAGAAAAGT
GAAAGTCGAGCTCGGTACCCGGGTCGAGTAGGCGTGTACGGTGGGAGGCCTATATAAGCAGAGCTCGTTT
AGTGAACCGTCAGATCGCCTGGAGACGCCATCCACGCTGTTTTGACCTCCATAGAAGACACCGGGACCGA
TCCAGCCTCCGCGGCCCCGAATTCCTTCTCTTCGTTGACTTTGGGGTTCAGGTGCCCCAGCTGCTTCGGG
CTGCCGAGGACCTTCTGGGCCCCCACATTAATGAGGCAGCCACCTGGCGAGTCTGACATGGCTGTCAGCG
ACGCGCTGCTCCCATCTTTCTCCACGTTCGCGTCTGGCCCGGCGGGAAGGGAGAAGACACTGCGTCAAGC
AGGTGCCCCGAATAACCGCTGGCGGGAGGAGCTCTCCCACATGAAGCGACTTCCCCCAGTGCTTCCCGGC
CGCCCCTATGACCTGGCGGCGGCGACCGTGGCCACAGACCTGGAGAGCGGCGGAGCCGGTGCGGCTTGCG
GCGGTAGCAACCTGGCGCCCCTACCTCGGAGAGAGACCGAGGAGTTCAACGATCTCCTGGACCTGGACTT
TATTCTCTCCAATTCGCTGACCCATCCTCCGGAGTCAGTGGCCGCCACCGTGTCCTCGTCAGCGTCAGCC
TCCTCTTCGTCGTCGCCGTCGAGCAGCGGCCCTGCCAGCGCGCCCTCCACCTGCAGCTTCACCTATCCGA
TCCGGGCCGGGAACGACCCGGGCGTGGCGCCGGGCGGCACGGGCGGAGGCCTCCTCTATGGCAGGGAGTC
CGCTCCCCCTCCGACGGCTCCCTTCAACCTGGCGGACATCAACGACGTGAGCCCCTCGGGCGGCTTCGTG
GCCGAGCTCCTGCGGCCAGAATTGGACCCGGTGTACATTCCGCCGCAGCAGCCGCAGCCGCCAGGTGGCG
GGCTGATGGGCAAGTTCGTGCTGAAGGCGTCGCTGAGCGCCCCTGGCAGCGAGTACGGCAGCCCGTCGGT
CATCAGCGTCAGCAAAGGCAGCCCTGACGGCAGCCACCCGGTGGTGGTGGCGCCCTACAACGGCGGGCCG
CCGCGCACGTGCCCCAAGATCAAGCAGGAGGCGGTCTCTTCGTGCACCCACTTGGGCGCTGGACCCCCTC
TCAGCAATGGCCACCGGCCGGCTGCACACGACTTCCCCCTGGGGCGGCAGCTCCCCAGCAGGACTACCCC
GACCCTGGGTCTTGAGGAAGTGCTGAGCAGCAGGGACTGTCACCCTGCCCTGCCGCTTCCTCCCGGCTTC
CATCCCCACCCGGGGCCCAATTACCCATCCTTCCTGCCCGATCAGATGCAGCCGCAAGTCCCGCCGCTCC
ATTACCAAGAGCTCATGCCACCCGGTTCCTGCATGCCAGAGGAGCCCAAGCCAAAGAGGGGAAGACGATC
GTGGCCCCGGAAAAGGACCGCCACCCACACTTGTGATTACGCGGGCTGCGGCAAAACCTACACAAAGAGT
TCCCATCTCAAGGCACACCTGCGAACCCACACAGGTGAGAAACCTTACCACTGTGACTGGGACGGCTGTG
GATGGAAATTCGCCCGCTCAGATGAACTGACCAGGCACTACCGTAAACACACGGGGCACCGCCCGTTCCA
GTGCCAAAAATGCGACCGAGCATTTTCCAGGTCGGACCACCTCGCCTTACACATGAAGAGGCATTTTTAA
GAATTCGATATCAAGCTTATCGATAATCAACCTCTGGATTACAAAATTTGTGAAAGATTGACTGGTATTC
TTAACTATGTTGCTCCTTTTACGCTATGTGGATACGCTGCTTTAATGCCTTTGTATCATGCTATTGCTTC
CCGTATGGCTTTCATTTTCTCCTCCTTGTATAAATCCTGGTTGCTGTCTCTTTATGAGGAGTTGTGGCCC
GTTGTCAGGCAACGTGGCGTGGTGTGCACTGTGTTTGCTGACGCAACCCCCACTGGTTGGGGCATTGCCA
CCACCTGTCAGCTCCTTTCCGGGACTTTCGCTTTCCCCCTCCCTATTGCCACGGCGGAACTCATCGCCGC
CTGCCTTGCCCGCTGCTGGACAGGGGCTCGGCTGTTGGGCACTGACAATTCCGTGGTGTTGTCGGGGAAA
TCATCGTCCTTTCCTTGGCTGCTCGCCTGTGTTGCCACCTGGATTCTGCGCGGGACGTCCTTCTGCTACG
TCCCTTCGGCCCTCAATCCAGCGGACCTTCCTTCCCGCGGCCTGCTGCCGGCTCTGCGGCCTCTTCCGCG
TCTTCGCCTTCGCCCTCAGACGAGTCGGATCTCCCTTTGGGCCGCCTCCCCGCATCGATACCGTCGACCT
CGAGACCTAGAAAAACATGGAGCAATCACAAGTAGCAATACAGCAGCTACCAATGCTGATTGTGCCTGGC
TAGAAGCACAAGAGGAGGAGGAGGTGGGTTTTCCAGTCACACCTCAGGTACCTTTAAGACCAATGACTTA
CAAGGCAGCTGTAGATCTTAGCCACTTTTTAAAAGAAAAGGGGGGACTGGAAGGGCTAATTCACTCCCAA
CGAAGACAAGATATCCTTGATCTGTGGATCTACCACACACAAGGCTACTTCCCTGATTGGCAGAACTACA
CACCAGGGCCAGGGATCAGATATCCACTGACCTTTGGATGGTGCTACAAGCTAGTACCAGTTGAGCAAGA
GAAGGTAGAAGAAGCCAATGAAGGAGAGAACACCCGCTTGTTACACCCTGTGAGCCTGCATGGGATGGAT
GACCCGGAGAGAGAAGTATTAGAGTGGAGGTTTGACAGCCGCCTAGCATTTCATCACATGGCCCGAGAGC
TGCATCCGGACTGTACTGGGTCTCTCTGGTTAGACCAGATCTGAGCCTGGGAGCTCTCTGGCTAACTAGG
GAACCCACTGCTTAAGCCTCAATAAAGCTTGCCTTGAGTGCTTCAAGTAGTGTGTGCCCGTCTGTTGTGT
GACTCTGGTAACTAGAGATCCCTCAGACCCTTTTAGTCAGTGTGGAAAATCTCTAGCAGGGCCCGTTTAA
ACCCGCTGATCAGCCTCGACTGTGCCTTCTAGTTGCCAGCCATCTGTTGTTTGCCCCTCCCCCGTGCCTT
CCTTGACCCTGGAAGGTGCCACTCCCACTGTCCTTTCCTAATAAAATGAGGAAATTGCATCGCATTGTCT
GAGTAGGTGTCATTCTATTCTGGGGGGTGGGGTGGGGCAGGACAGCAAGGGGGAGGATTGGGAAGACAAT
AGCAGGCATGCTGGGGATGCGGTGGGCTCTATGGCTTCTGAGGCGGAAAGAACCAGCTGGGGCTCTAGGG
GGTATCCCC
[124 nt withheld, positions 5960-6083]
C
[91 nt withheld, positions 6085-6175]
A
[49 nt withheld, positions 6177-6225]
CCTTTGACGTTGGAGTCCACGTTCTTT
[37 nt withheld, positions 6253-6289]
ACCCTATCTCGGTCTATTCTTTTGATTTATAAGGGATTTTGCCGATTTCGGCCTATTGGTTAAAAAATGA
GCTGATTTAACAAAAATTTAACGCGAATTAATTCTGTGGAATGTGTGTCAGTTAGGGTGTGGAAAGTCCC
CAGGCTCCCCAGCAGGCAGAAGTATGCAAAGCATGCATCTCAATTAGTCAGCAACCAGGTGTGGAAAGTC
CCCAGGCTCCCCAGCAGGCAGAAGTATGCAAAGCATGCATCTCAATTAGTCAGCAACCATAGTCCCGCCC
CTAACTCCGCCCATCCCGCCCCTAACTCCGCCCAGTTCCGCCCATTCTCCGCCCCATGGCTGACTAATTT
TTTTTATTTATGCAGAGGCCGAGGCCGCCTCTGCCTCTGAGCTATTCCAGAAGTAGTGAGGAGGCTTTTT
TGGAGGCCTAGGCTTTTGCAAAAAGCTCCCGGGAGCTTGTATATCCATTTTCGGATCTGATCAGCACGTG
TTGACAATTAATCATCGGCATAGTATATCGGCATAGTATAATACGACAAGGTGAGGAACTAAACCATGGC
CAAGTTGACCAGTGCCGTTCCGGTGCTCACCGCGCGCGACGTCGCCGGAGCGGTCGAGTTCTGGACCGAC
CGGCTCGGGTTCTCCCGGGACTTCGTGGAGGACGACTTCGCCGGTGTGGTCCGGGACGACGTGACCCTGT
TCATCAGCGCGGTCCAGGACCAGGTGGTGCCGGACAACACCCTGGCCTGGGTGTGGGTGCGCGGCCTGGA
CGAGCTGTACGCCGAGTGGTCGGAGGTCGTGTCCACGAACTTCCGGGACGCCTCCGGGCCGGCCATGACC
GAGATCGGCGAGCAGCCGTGGGGGCGGGAGTTCGCCCTGCGCGACCCGGCCGGCAACTGCGTGCACTTCG
TGGCCGAGGAGCAGGACTGACACGTGCTACGAGATTTCGATTCCACCGCCGCCTTCTATGAAAGGTTGGG
CTTCGGAATCGTTTTCCGGGACGCCGGCTGGATGATCCTCCAGCGCGGGGATCTCATGCTGGAGTTCTTC
GCCCACCCCAACTTGTTTATTGCAGCTTATAATGGTTACAAATAAAGCAATAGCATCACAAATTTCACAA
ATAAAGCATTTTTTTCACTGCATTCTAGTTGTGGTTTGTCCAAACTCATCAATGTATCTTATCATGTCTG
TATACCGTCGACCTCTAGCTAGAGCTTGGCGTAATCATGGTCATAGCTGTTTCCTGTGTGAAATTGTTAT
CCGCTCACAATTCCACACAACATACGAGCCGGAAGCATAAAGTGTAAAGCCTGGGGTGCCTAATGAGTGA
GCTAACTCACATTAATTGCGTTGCGCTCACTGCCCGCTTTCCAGTCGGGAAACCTGTCGTGCCAGCTGCA
TTAATGAATCGGCCAACGCGCGGGGAGAGGCGGTTTGCGTATTGGGCGCTCTTCCGCTTCCTCGCTCACT
GACTCGCTGCGCTCGGTCGTTCGGCTGCGGCGAGCGGTATCAGCTCACTCAAAGGCGGTAATACGGTTAT
CCACAGAATCAGGGGATAACGCAGGAAAGAACATGTGAGCAAAAGGCCAGCAAAAGGCCAGGAACCGTAA
AAAGGCCGCGTTGCTGGCGTTTTTCCATAGGCTCCGCCCCCCTGACGAGCATCACAAAAATCGACGCTCA
AGTCAGAGGTGGCGAAACCCGACAGGACTATAAAGATACCAGGCGTTTCCCCCTGGAAGCTCCCTCGTGC
GCTCTCCTGTTCCGACCCTGCCGCTTACCGGATACCTGTCCGCCTTTCTCCCTTCGGGAAGCGTGGCGCT
TTCTCATAGCTCACGCTGTAGGTATCTCAGTTCGGTGTAGGTCGTTCGCTCCAAGCTGGGCTGTGTGCAC
GAACCCCCCGTTCAGCCCGACCGCTGCGCCTTATCCGGTAACTATCGTCTTGAGTCCAACCCGGTAAGAC
ACGACTTATCGCCACTGGCAGCAGCCACTGGTAACAGGATTAGCAGAGCGAGGTATGTAGGCGGTGCTAC
AGAGTTCTTGAAGTGGTGGCCTAACTACGGCTACACTAGAAGAACAGTATTTGGTATCTGCGCTCTGCTG
AAGCCAGTTACCTTCGGAAAAAGAGTTGGTAGCTCTTGATCCGGCAAACAAACCACCGCTGGTAGCGGTG
GTTTTTTTGTTTGCAAGCAGCAGATTACGCGCAGAAAAAAAGGATCTCAAGAAGATCCTTTGATCTTTTC
TACGGGGTCTGACGCTCAGTGGAACGAAAACTCACGTTAAGGGATTTTGGTCATGAGATTATCAAAAAGG
ATCTTCACCTAGATCCTTTTAAATTAAAAATGAAGTTTTAAATCAATCTAAAGTATATATGAGTAAACTT
GGTCTGACAGTTACCAATGCTTAATCAGTGAGGCACCTATCTCAGCGATCTGTCTATTTCGTTCATCCAT
AGTTGCCTGACTCCCCGTCGTGTAGATAACTACGATACGGGAGGGCTTACCATCTGGCCCCAGTGCTGCA
ATGATACCGCGAGACCCACGCTCACCGGCTCCAGATTTATCAGCAATAAACCAGCCAGCCGGAAGGGCCG
AGCGCAGAAGTGGTCCTGCAACTTTATCCGCCTCCATCCAGTCTATTAATTGTTGCCGGGAAGCTAGAGT
AAGTAGTTCGCCAGTTAATAGTTTGCGCAACGTTGTTGCCATTGCTACAGGCATCGTGGTGTCACGCTCG
TCGTTTGGTATGGCTTCATTCAGCTCCGGTTCCCAACGATCAAGGCGAGTTACATGATCCCCCATGTTGT
GCAAAAAAGCGGTTAGCTCCTTCGGTCCTCCGATCGTTGTCAGAAGTAAGTTGGCCGCAGTGTTATCACT
CATGGTTATGGCAGCACTGCATAATTCTCTTACTGTCATGCCATCCGTAAGATGCTTTTCTGTGACTGGT
GAGTACTCAACCAAGTCATTCTGAGAATAGTGTATGCGGCGACCGAGTTGCTCTTGCCCGGCGTCAATAC
GGGATAATACCGCGCCACATAGCAGAACTTTAAAAGTGCTCATCATTGGAAAACGTTCTTCGGGGCGAAA
ACTCTCAAGGATCTTACCGCTGTTGAGATCCAGTTCGATGTAACCCACTCGTGCACCCAACTGATCTTCA
GCATCTTTTACTTTCACCAGCGTTTCTGGGTGAGCAAAAACAGGAAGGCAAAATGCCGCAAAAAAGGGAA
TAAGGGCGACACGGAAATGTTGAATACTCATACTCTTCCTTTTTCAATATTATTGAAGCATTTATCAGGG
TTATTGTCTCATGAGCGGATACATATTTGAATGTATTTAGAAAAATAAACAAATAGGGGTTCCGCGCACA
TTTCCCCGAAAAGTGCCACCTGACGTCGACGGATCGGGAGATCTCCCGATCCCCTATGGTGCACTCTCAG
TACAATCTGCTCTGATGCCGCATAGTTAAGCCAGTATCTGCTCCCTGCTTGTGTGTTGGAGGTCGCTGAG
TAGTGCGCGAGCAAAATTTAAGCTACAACAAGGCAAGGCTTGACCGACAATTGCATGAAGAATCTGCTTA
GGGTTAGGCGTTTTGCGCTGCTTCGCGATGTACGGGCCAGATATA
