>Addgene plasmid #20725 | FUW-tetO-hKLF4 | addgene partial sequence | sequence record 37345 | LNCX 5'-AGCTCGTTTAGTGAACCGTCAGATC-3'
TCATAGAAGAACCGGGACCGATCCAGCCTCCGCGGCCCCGAATTCCTTCTCTTCGTTGACTTTGGGGTTC
AGGTGCCCCAGCTGCTTCGGGCTGCCGAGGACCTTCTGGGCCCCCACATTAATGAGGCAGCCACCTGGCG
AGTCTGACATGGCTGTCAGCGACGCGCTGCTCCCATCTTTCTCCACGTTCGCGTCTGGCCCGGCGGGAAG
GGAGAAGACACTGCGTCAAGCAGGTGCCCCGAATAACCGCTGGCGGGAGGAGCTCTCCCACATGAAGCGA
CTTCCCCCAGTGCTTCCCGGCCGCCCCTATGACCTGGCGGCGGCGACCGTGGCCACAGACCTGGAGAGCG
GCGGAGCCGGTGCGGCTTGCGGCGGTAGCAACCTGGCGCCCCTACCTCGGAGAGAGACCGAGGAGTTCAA
CGATCTCCTGGACCTGGACTTTATTCTCTCCAATTCGCTGACCCATCCTCCGGAGTCAGTGGCCGCCACC
GTGTCCTCGTCAGCGTCAGCCTCCTCTTCGTCGTCGCCGTCGAGCAGCGGCCCTGCCAGCGCGCCCTCCA
CCTGCAGCTTCACCTATCCGATCCGGGCCGGGAACGACCCGGGCGTGGCGCCGGGCGGCACGGGCGGAGG
CCTCCTCTATGGCAGGGAGTCCGCTCCCCCTCCGACGGCTCCCTTCAACCTGGCGGACATCAACGACGTG
AGCCCCTCGGGCGGCTTCGTGGCCGAGCTCCTGCGGCCAGAATTGGACCCGGTGTACATTCCGCCGCAGC
AGCCGCAGCCGCCAGGTGGCGGGCTGATGGGCAAGTTCGTGCTGAAGGCGTCGCTGAGCGCCCCTGGCAG
CGAGTACGGCAGCCCGTCGGTCATCAGCGTCAGCAAAGGCAGCCCTGACGGCAGCCACCCNGGTGGTGGT
GGCGCCCTACAACGGCGGGCCGCCGCGCACGTGCCCAAGATCA
